Addgene plasmid #64081: VZV ORF 37(gH)
Purpose: eukaryotic expression plasmid for VZV glycoprotein H
Depositing lab: Randall Cohrs. Depositing organization: University of Colorado Denver and Anschutz Medical Campus. Publication: Human anti-varicella-zoster virus (VZV) recombinant monoclonal antibody produced after Zostavax immunization recognizes the gH/gL complex and neutralizes VZV infection. Birlea M, Owens GP, Eshleman EM, Ritchie A, Traktinskiy I, Bos N, Seitz S, Azarkh Y, Mahalingam R, Gilden D, Cohrs RJ. J Virol. 2013 Jan;87(1):415-21. doi: 10.1128/JVI.02561-12. Epub 2012 Oct 17. PubMed 23077312.
Backbone
  Vector backbone: pCI-neo
  Backbone manufacturer: Promega
  Backbone size w/o insert (bp): 5472
  Vector type: Mammalian Expression
  Selectable markers: Neomycin (select with G418)
Growth in bacteria
  Bacterial resistance: Ampicillin, 100 μg/mL
  Growth temperature: 37°C
  Growth strain: DH5alpha
  Copy number: Unknown
Gene/Insert
  Gene/Insert name: VZV glycoprotein H (alt name: VZV ORF 37)
  Species: human herpesvirus type 3 (varicella zoster virus)
  Insert size (bp): 2523
  Promoter: CMV IE with intron
  Cloning method: TOPO Cloning
  Sequencing primers: 5′ CMV-F; 3′ EBV-rev
Terms and licenses: Academic/Nonprofit Terms; Industry Terms: Not Available to Industry
Depositor comments: works well to express the virus glycoprotein
How to cite: VZV ORF 37(gH) was a gift from Randall Cohrs (Addgene plasmid # 64081 ; http://n2t.net/addgene:64081 ; RRID:Addgene_64081)
