[The description below was written by a language model from this plasmid's Addgene catalogue record.]
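Description:
VZV ORF 37(gH) is a mammalian expression plasmid built on the commercial pCI-neo backbone (5472 bp without insert) that carries the open reading frame for glycoprotein H of varicella zoster virus (human herpesvirus 3). The 2523 bp insert, corresponding to viral ORF 37, is placed under the cytomegalovirus immediate-early promoter with an associated intron. This arrangement gives strong constitutive transcription in most mammalian cell types, and the spliceable intron upstream of the coding sequence generally improves mRNA processing and expression levels. The record lists TOPO cloning as the cloning method and does not mention any epitope tag, fusion partner or reporter, so the protein appears to be expressed in native form. No feature table was provided, so the details of polyadenylation signals and origins are not documented here beyond what the backbone name implies.

The plasmid is propagated in E. coli under ampicillin selection; its copy number is recorded as unknown. A neomycin resistance marker allows G418 selection of transfected mammalian cells, so it can be used for stable line generation as well as transient expression. The stated purpose is eukaryotic expression of VZV gH, and the depositor notes that it works well for expressing the glycoprotein. The associated publication concerns a human recombinant monoclonal antibody that recognises the gH/gL complex and neutralises VZV infection. This suggests the construct is suited to producing gH in transfected cells, probably alongside a gL expression plasmid, for antibody specificity mapping and studies of the viral glycoprotein complex.
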