>Addgene plasmid #64081 | VZV ORF 37(gH) | addgene partial sequence | sequence record 111208 | CMV-F 5'-CGCAAATGGGCGGTAGGCGTG-3'
GCAGAGCTCGTTTAGTGAACCGTCAGATCACTAGAAGCTTTATTGCGGTAGTTTATCACAGTCTAAATTG
CTAACGCAGTCAGTGCTTCTGACACAACAGTCTCGAACTTAAGCTGCAGTGACTCTCTTAAGGTAGCCTT
GCAGAAGTTGGTCGTGAGGCACTGGGCAGGTAAGTATCAAGGTTACAAGACAGGTTTAAGGAGACCAATA
GAAACTGGGCTTGTCGAGACAGAGAAGACTCTTGCGTTTCTGATAGGCACCTATTGGTCTTACTGACATC
CACTTTGCCTTTCTCTCCACAGGTGTCCACTCCCAGTTCAATTACAGCTCTTAAGGCTAGAGTACTTAAT
ACGACTCACTATAGGCTAGCATGTTTGCGCTAGTTTTAGCGGTGGTAATTCTTCCTCTGTGGACCACGGC
TAATAAATCTTACGTAACACCAACCCCTGCGACTCGCTCTATCGGACATATGTCTGCTCTTCTACGAGAA
TATTCCGACCGTAATATGTCTCTGAAATTAGAAGCCTTTTATCCTACTGGTTTCGATGAAGAACTCATTA
AATCACTTCACTGGGGAAATGATAAAAAACACGTTTTCTTGGTTATTGTTAAGGTTAACCCTACAACACA
CGAAGGAGACGTCGGGCTGGTTATATTTCCAAAATACTTGTTATCGCCATACCATTTCAAAGCAGAACAT
CGAGCACCGTTTCCTGCTGGACGTTTTGGATTTCTTAGTCACCCTGTGACACCCGACGTGAGCTTCTTTG
ACAGTTCGTTTGCGCCGTATTTAACTACGCAACATCTTGTTGCGTTTACTACGTTCCCACCAAACCCCCT
TGTATGGCATTTGGAAAGAGCTGAGACCGCAGCAACTGCAGAAAGGCCGTTTGGGGTAAGTCTTTTACCC
