>Addgene plasmid #64081 | VZV ORF 37(gH) | addgene partial sequence | sequence record 121505 | LacZ-F2 5'-cctcttcgctattacgccag-3'
CACATTTGTAGAGGTTTTACTTGCTTTAAAAAACCTCCCACATCTCCCCCTGAACCTGAAACATAAAATG
AATGCAATTGTTGTTGTTAACTTGTTTATTGCAGCTTATAATGGTTACAAATAAAGCAATAGCATCACAA
ATTTCACAAATAAAGCATTTTTTTCACTGCATTCTAGTTGTGGTTTGTCCAAACTCATCAATGTATCTTA
TCATGTCTGCTCGAAGCATTAACCCTCACTAAAGGGAAGCGGCCGCTCAGTCGACTCAATGATGGTGGTG
ATGGTGCTCGAGTGTCAGAGGTATTTTATTATA
